Addgene plasmid #249824: pGLU_114
Purpose: RS421 library variant 14143
Depositing lab: Nili Ostrov. Depositing organization: Cultivarium, Convergent Research. Publication: A scalable transposon mutagenesis system for non-model bacteria. Gilbert C, Leung J, Crits-Christoph A, Kang SC, Esmurria A, Fenn K, Brumwell SL, Martin-Moldes Z, Mendler K, Barnum TP, Nguyen M-A, Lee HH, Ostrov N. bioRxiv 2025.12.22.696024 10.64898/2025.12.22.696024.
Backbone
  Vector backbone: N/A
  Vector type: Synthetic Biology
Growth in bacteria
  Bacterial resistance: Chloramphenicol, 25 μg/mL
  Growth temperature: 37°C
  Growth strain: DH5alpha
  Copy number: High Copy
Gene/Insert
  Gene/Insert name: 14143_[Tn5]
  Species: Bacillus anthracis
  Mutation: N/A
  Cloning method: Other
Terms and licenses: Academic/Nonprofit Terms; Industry Terms: Not Available to Industry
How to cite: pGLU_114 was a gift from Nili Ostrov (Addgene plasmid # 249824 ; http://n2t.net/addgene:249824 ; RRID:Addgene_249824)
