[The description below was written by a language model from this plasmid's Addgene catalogue record and pLannotate feature annotations shown in this document.]
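Description:
pGLU_114 is a small (about 2.3 kb) high-copy synthetic-biology plasmid deposited as one member of a variant library, recorded as RS421 library variant 14143. The record names no parental backbone. It is maintained in E. coli through a ColE1/pUC-type origin of replication and selected with chloramphenicol. Resistance comes from the cat gene (chloramphenicol acetyltransferase), which is driven by its native cat promoter and followed by the phage lambda t0 terminator.

The variable payload is listed as "14143_[Tn5]" with Bacillus anthracis as the source species. Consistent with this, the annotation finds a short fragment matching capD, the B. anthracis transpeptidase that processes and anchors the poly-gamma-D-glutamate capsule. This fragment spans the numbering origin and runs into a Tn5 mosaic end, the 19-bp hyperactive recognition sequence bound by Tn5 transposase. The capD piece is a partial sequence of roughly 200 nt rather than a complete coding region. The record does not say what role it plays in the library, for example whether it acts as a regulatory or expression element placed next to the transposon end. Only one mosaic end is annotated, and no transposase gene, conjugation origin or second selectable marker is detected, so the plasmid does not appear to be a complete transposon delivery vector on its own. Short lac operator and lacZα fragments are also present and are probably remnants of cloning-vector sequence.

The associated work describes a scalable transposon mutagenesis system for non-model bacteria. This plasmid is best understood as an individual library part from that Tn5-based toolkit, stored in E. coli for retrieval or further assembly.
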