Features (pLannotate 1.2.2; 8 found; start..end, strand, type, name):
    185..203     +  misc_feature   Tn5 ME: hyperactive mosaic end for Tn5 transposase recognition (Reznikoff et al., 2004)
    379..394     -  protein_bind   lac operator (fragment): The lac repressor binds to the lac operator to inhibit transcription in E. coli. This inhibition can be relieved by adding lactose or isopropyl-β-D-thiogalactopyranoside (IPTG). lac repressor encoded by lacI
    545..1133    -  rep_origin     ori: high-copy-number ColE1/pMB1/pBR322/pUC origin of replication
   1266..1360    -  terminator     lambda t0 terminator: transcription terminator from phage lambda
   1384..2040    -  CDS            cat: CAT_ECOLX - Experimental evidence at protein level: Swiss-Prot protein existence level 1. This enzyme is an effector of chloramphenicol resistance in bacteria. From Escherichia coli. This protein is used as a marker in many commonly used cloning vectors, such as pACYC184.
   2041..2143    -  promoter       cat promoter: promoter of the E. coli cat gene encoding chloramphenicol acetyltransferase
   2218..2261    -  CDS            lacZα (fragment): LacZα fragment of β-galactosidase; lacZ fragment
   2291..196     -  CDS            capD (fragment) (across the origin): CAPD_BACAN - Also known as dep. Experimental evidence at protein level: Swiss-Prot protein existence level 1. Transpeptidase that cleaves the poly-gamma-D-glutamate capsule and catalyzes the formation of an amide bond with the side- chain amino group of meso-diaminopimelic acid (m-DAP) in the peptidoglycan scaffold (PubMed:19017271). Degradation of the high- molecular weight capsule (H-capsule) to the lower-molecular weight capsule (L-capsule), which is released from the bacterial cell surface. The production of L-capsule is essential to mediate escape from host defenses. From Bacillus anthrac
>Addgene plasmid #249824 | pGLU_114 | addgene full sequence | sequence record 498523 | Addgene NGS Result
GTATCGCAGGTCTCATCATACCTTCCTCAACCGCAAGGGGGTGAGAGGCACTCACTCCATAAGTTCCTTT
ATCACCCATACTATCAATTTTTTGCTTAACACTGTCTTTTATTTTATTGAAAGAACAGGATACCCCGATA
CCCCCCATTAAGCTGACTATCAAACAGAAAAGAATTATCTTCTTCTGTCTCTTATACACATCTGGGTCAC
GCGTAGGACGCGTCGAGTAGGGTTGCTTAAAGGGGTGGTTAGCCGTATGAGACCGTCAGACACGATCGAG
CATGCTAGTCGATATCGAGAAGGCTAGGTGGAGGCTCAGTGATGATAAGTCTGCGATGGTGGATGCATGT
GTCATGGTCATAGCTGTTTCCTGTGTGAAATTGTTATCCGCTCAGAGGGCACAATCCTATTCCGCGCTAT
CCGACAATCTCCAAGACATTAGGTGGAGTTCAGTTCGGCGTATGGCATATGTCGCTGGAAAGAACATGTG
AGCAAAAGGCCAGCAAAAGGCCAGGAACCGTAAAAAGGCCGCGTTGCTGGCGTTTTTCCATAGGCTCCGC
CCCCCTGACGAGCATCACAAAAATCGACGCTCAAGTCAGAGGTGGCGAAACCCGACAGGACTATAAAGAT
ACCAGGCGTTTCCCCCTGGAAGCTCCCTCGTGCGCTCTCCTGTTCCGACCCTGCCGCTTACCGGATACCT
GTCCGCCTTTCTCCCTTCGGGAAGCGTGGCGCTTTCTCATAGCTCACGCTGTAGGTATCTCAGTTCGGTG
TAGGTCGTTCGCTCCAAGCTGGGCTGTGTGCACGAACCCCCCGTTCAGCCCGACCGCTGCGCCTTATCCG
GTAACTATCGTCTTGAGTCCAACCCGGTAAGACACGACTTATCGCCACTGGCAGCAGCCACTGGTAACAG
GATTAGCAGAGCGAGGTATGTAGGCGGTGCTACAGAGTTCTTGAAGTGGTGGCCTAACTACGGCTACACT
AGAAGAACAGTATTTGGTATCTGCGCTCTGCTGAAGCCAGTTACCTTCGGAAAAAGAGTTGGTAGCTCTT
GATCCGGCAAACAAACCACCGCTGGTAGCGGTGGTTTTTTTGTTTGCAAGCAGCAGATTACGCGCAGAAA
AAAAGGATCTCAAGAAGATCCTTTGATCTTTTCTACGGGGTCTGACGCTCTATTCAACAAAGCCGCCGTC
CCGTCAAGTCAGCGTAAATGGGTAGGGGGCTTCAAATCGTCCCCCCATACGATATAAGTTGTTACTAGTG
CTTGGATTCTCACCAATAAAAAACGCCCGGCGGCAACCGAGCGTTCTGAACAAATCCAGATGGAGTTCTG
AGGTCATTACTGGATCTATCAACAGGAGTCCAAGCGAGCTCGATATCAAATTACGCCCCGCCCTGCCACT
CATCGCAGTACTGTTGTAATTCATTAAGCATTCTGCCGACATGGAAGCCATCACAAACGGCATGATGAAC
CTGAATCGCCAGCGGCATCAGCACCTTGTCGCCTTGCGTATAATATTTGCCCATGGTGAAAACGGGGGCG
AAGAAGTTGTCCATATTGGCCACGTTTAAATCAAAACTGGTGAAACTCACCCAGGGATTGGCTGAGACGA
AAAACATATTCTCAATAAACCCTTTAGGGAAATAGGCCAGGTTTTCACCGTAACACGCCACATCTTGCGA
ATATATGTGTAGAAACTGCCGGAAATCGTCGTGGTATTCACTCCAGAGCGATGAAAACGTTTCAGTTTGC
TCATGGAAAACGGTGTAACAAGGGTGAACACTATCCCATATCACCAGCTCACCGTCTTTCATTGCCATAC
GAAATTCCGGATGAGCATTCATCAGGCGGGCAAGAATGTGAATAAAGGCCGGATAAAACTTGTGCTTATT
TTTCTTTACGGTCTTTAAAAAGGCCGTAATATCCAGCTGAACGGTCTGGTTATAGGTACATTGAGCAACT
GACTGAAATGCCTCAAAATGTTCTTTACGATGCCATTGGGATATATCAACGGTGGTATATCCAGTGATTT
TTTTCTCCATTTTAGCTTCCTTAGCTCCTGAAAATCTCGATAACTCAAAAAATACGCCCGGTAGTGATCT
TATTTCATTATGGTGAAAGTTGGAACCTCTTACGTGCCGATCAACGTCTCATTGATACCTGAAACAAAAC
CCATCGTACGGCCAAGGAAGTCTCCAATAACTGTGATCCACCACAAGCGCCAGGGTTTTCCCAGTCACGA
CGTTGTAAAACGACGGCCAGTCATGCATAATCCGCACGCATCTGGAATAAGGAAGTGCCATTCCGCCTGA
CCT
